>Addgene plasmid #27401 | pETO18G | depositor full sequence | sequence record 12933 | Author sequence
GATCTCGATCCCGCGAAATTAATACGACTCACTATAGGGGAATTGTGAGCGGATAACAATTCCCCTCTAG
AAATAATTTTGTTTAACTTTAAGAAGGAGATATACC
[1557 nt withheld, positions 107-1663]
GGCAGCGGTCATCATCACCATCATCACCATCATTGACTCGAGGATCCGGCTGCTAACAAAGCCCGAAAGG
AAGCTGAGTTGGCTGCTGCCACCGCTGAGCAATAACTAGCATAACCCCTTGGGGCCTCTAAACGGGTCTT
GAGGGGTTTTTTGCTGAAAGGAGGAACTATATCCGGATATCCCGCAAGAGGCCCGGCAGTACCGGCATAA
CCAAGCCTATGCCTACAGCATCCAGGGTGACGGTGCCGAGGATGACGATGAGCGCATTGTTAGATTTCAT
ACACGGTGCCTGACTGCGTTAGCAATTTAACTGTGATAAACTACCGCATTAAAGCTTATCGATGATAAGC
TGTCAAACATGAGAATTCTTGAAGACGAAAGGGCCTCGTGATACGCCTATTTTTATAGGTTAATGTCATG
ATAATAATGGTTTCTTAGACGTCAGGTGGCACTTTTCGGGGAAATGTGCGCGGAACCCCTATTTGTTTAT
TTTTCTAAATACATTCAAATATGTATCCGCTCATGAGACAATAACCCTGATAAATGCTTCAATAATATTG
AAAAAGGAAGAGTATGAGTATTCAACATTTCCGTGTCGCCCTTATTCCCTTTTTTGCGGCATTTTGCCTT
CCTGTTTTTGCTCACCCAGAAACGCTGGTGAAAGTAAAAGATGCTGAAGATCAGTTGGGTGCACGAGTGG
GTTACATCGAACTGGATCTCAACAGCGGTAAGATCCTTGAGAGTTTTCGCCCCGAAGAACGTTTTCCAAT
GATGAGCACTTTTAAAGTTCTGCTATGTGGCGCGGTATTATCCCGTGTTGACGCCGGGCAAGAGCAACTC
GGTCGCCGCATACACTATTCTCAGAATGACTTGGTTGAGTACTCACCAGTCACAGAAAAGCATCTTACGG
ATGGCATGACAGTAAGAGAATTATGCAGTGCTGCCATAACCATGAGTGATAACACTGCGGCCAACTTACT
TCTGACAACGATCGGAGGACCGAAGGAGCTAACCGCTTTTTTGCACAACATGGGGGATCATGTAACTCGC
CTTGATCGTTGGGAACCGGAGCTGAATGAAGCCATACCAAACGACGAGCGTGACACCACGATGCCTGCAG
CAATGGCAACAACGTTGCGCAAACTATTAACTGGCGAACTACTTACTCTAGCTTCCCGGCAACAATTAAT
AGACTGGATGGAGGCGGATAAAGTTGCAGGACCACTTCTGCGCTCGGCCCTTCCGGCTGGCTGGTTTATT
GCTGATAAATCTGGAGCCGGTGAGCGTGGGTCTCGCGGTATCATTGCAGCACTGGGGCCAGATGGTAAGC
CCTCCCGTATCGTAGTTATCTACACGACGGGGAGTCAGGCAACTATGGATGAACGAAATAGACAGATCGC
TGAGATAGGTGCCTCACTGATTAAGCATTGGTAACTGTCAGACCAAGTTTACTCATATATACTTTAGATT
GATTTAAAACTTCATTTTTAATTTAAAAGGATCTAGGTGAAGATCCTTTTTGATAATCTCATGACCAAAA
TCCCTTAACGTGAGTTTTCGTTCCACTGAGCGTCAGACCCCGTAGAAAAGATCAAAGGATCTTCTTGAGA
TCCTTTTTTTCTGCGCGTAATCTGCTGCTTGCAAACAAAAAAACCACCGCTACCAGCGGTGGTTTGTTTG
CCGGATCAAGAGCTACCAACTCTTTTTCCGAAGGTAACTGGCTTCAGCAGAGCGCAGATACCAAATACTG
TCCTTCTAGTGTAGCCGTAGTTAGGCCACCACTTCAAGAACTCTGTAGCACCGCCTACATACCTCGCTCT
GCTAATCCTGTTACCAGTGGCTGCTGCCAGTGGCGATAAGTCGTGTCTTACCGGGTTGGACTCAAGACGA
TAGTTACCGGATAAGGCGCAGCGGTCGGGCTGAACGGGGGGTTCGTGCACACAGCCCAGCTTGGAGCGAA
CGACCTACACCGAACTGAGATACCTACAGCGTGAGCTATGAGAAAGCGCCACGCTTCCCGAAGGGAGAAA
GGCGGACAGGTATCCGGTAAGCGGCAGGGTCGGAACAGGAGAGCGCACGAGGGAGCTTCCAGGGGGAAAC
GCCTGGTATCTTTATAGTCCTGTCGGGTTTCGCCACCTCTGACTTGAGCGTCGATTTTTGTGATGCTCGT
CAGGGGGGCGGAGCCTATGGAAAAACGCCAGCAACGCGGCCTTTTTACGGTTCCTGGCCTTTTGCTGGCC
TTTTGCTCACATGTTCTTTCCTGCGTTATCCCCTGATTCTGTGGATAACCGTATTACCGCCTTTGAGTGA
GCTGATACCGCTCGCCGCAGCCGAACGACCGAGCGCAGCGAGTCAGTGAGCGAGGAAGCGGAAGAGCGCC
TGATGCGGTATTTTCTCCTTACGCATCTGTGCGGTATTTCACACCGCATATATGGTGCACTCTCAGTACA
ATCTGCTCTGATGCCGCATAGTTAAGCCAGTATACACTCCGCTATCGCTACGTGACTGGGTCATGGCTGC
GCCCCGACACCCGCCAACACCCGCTGACGCGCCCTGACGGGCTTGTCTGCTCCCGGCATCCGCTTACAGA
CAAGCTGTGACCGTCTCCGGGAGCTGCATGTGTCAGAGGTTTTCACCGTCATCACCGAAACGCGCGAGGC
AGCTGCGGTAAAGCTCATCAGCGTGGTCGTGAAGCGATTCACAGATGTCTGCCTGTTCATCCGCGTCCAG
CTCGTTGAGTTTCTCCAGAAGCGTTAATGTCTGGCTTCTGATAAAGCGGGCCATGTTAAGGGCGGTTTTT
TCCTGTTTGGTCACTGATGCCTCCGTGTAAGGGGGATTTCTGTTCATGGGGGTAATGATACCGATGAAAC
GAGAGAGGATGCTCACGATACGGGTTACTGATGATGAACATGCCCGGTTACTGGAACGTTGTGAGGGTAA
ACAACTGGCGGTATGGATGCGGCGGGACCAGAGAAAAATCACTCAGGGTCAATGCCAGCGCTTCGTTAAT
ACAGATGTAGGTGTTCCACAGGGTAGCCAGCAGCATCCTGCGATGCAGATCCGGAACATAATGGTGCAGG
GCGCTGACTTCCGCGTTTCCAGACTTTACGAAACACGGAAACCGAAGACCATTCATGTTGTTGCTCAGGT
CGCAGACGTTTTGCAGCAGCAGTCGCTTCACGTTCGCTCGCGTATCGGTGATTCATTCTGCTAACCAGTA
AGGCAACCCCGCCAGCCTAGCCGGGTCCTCAACGACAGGAGCACGATCATGCGCACCCGTGGCCAGGACC
CAACGCTGCCCGAGATGCGCCGCGTGCGGCTGCTGGAGATGGCGGACGCGATGGATATGTTCTGCCAAGG
GTTGGTTTGCGCATTCACAGTTCTCCGCAAGAATTGATTGGCTCCAATTCTTGGAGTGGTGAATCCGTTA
GCGAGGTGCCGCCGGCTTCCATTCAGGTCGAGGTGGCCCGGCTCCATGCACCGCGACGCAACGCGGGGAG
GCAGACAAGGTATAGGGCGGCGCCTACAATCCATGCCAACCCGTTCCATGTGCTCGCCGAGGCGGCATAA
ATCGCCGTGACGATCAGCGGTCCAGTGATCGAAGTTAGGCTGGTAAGAGCCGCGAGCGATCCTTGAAGCT
GTCCCTGATGGTCGTCATCTACCTGCCTGGACAGCATGGCCTGCAACGCGGGCATCCCGATGCCGCCGGA
AGCGAGAAGAATCATAATGGGGAAGGCCATCCAGCCTCGCGTCGCGAACGCCAGCAAGACGTAGCCCAGC
GCGTCGGCCGCCATGCCGGCGATAATGGCCTGCTTCTCGCCGAAACGTTTGGTGGCGGGACCAGTGACGA
AGGCTTGAGCGAGGGCGTGCAAGATTCCGAATACCGCAAGCGACAGGCCGATCATCGTCGCGCTCCAGCG
AAAGCGGTCCTCGCCGAAAATGACCCAGAGCGCTGCCGGCACCTGTCCTACGAGTTGCATGATAAAGAAG
ACAGTCATAAGTGCGGCGACGATAGTCATGCCCCGCGCCCACCGGAAGGAGCTGACTGGGTTGAAGGCTC
TCAAGGGCATCGGTCGAGATCCCGGTGCCTAATGAGTGAGCTAACTTACATTAATTGCGTTGCGCTCACT
GCCCGCTTTCCAGTCGGGAAACCTGTCGTGCCAGCTGCATTAATGAATCGGCCAACGCGCGGGGAGAGGC
GGTTTGCGTATTGGGCGCCAGGGTGGTTTTTCTTTTCACCAGTGAGACGGGCAACAGCTGATTGCCCTTC
ACCGCCTGGCCCTGAGAGAGTTGCAGCAAGCGGTCCACGCTGGTTTGCCCCAGCAGGCGAAAATCCTGTT
TGATGGTGGTTAACGGCGGGATATAACATGAGCTGTCTTCGGTATCGTCGTATCCCACTACCGAGATATC
CGCACCAACGCGCAGCCCGGACTCGGTAATGGCGCGCATTGCGCCCAGCGCCATCTGATCGTTGGCAACC
AGCATCGCAGTGGGAACGATGCCCTCATTCAGCATTTGCATGGTTTGTTGAAAACCGGACATGGCACTCC
AGTCGCCTTCCCGTTCCGCTATCGGCTGAATTTGATTGCGAGTGAGATATTTATGCCAGCCAGCCAGACG
CAGACGCGCCGAGACAGAACTTAATGGGCCCGCTAACAGCGCGATTTGCTGGTGACCCAATGCGACCAGA
TGCTCCACGCCCAGTCGCGTACCGTCTTCATGGGAGAAAATAATACTGTTGATGGGTGTCTGGTCAGAGA
CATCAAGAAATAACGCCGGAACATTAGTGCAGGCAGCTTCCACAGCAATGGCATCCTGGTCATCCAGCGG
ATAGTTAATGATCAGCCCACTGACGCGTTGCGCGAGAAGATTGTGCACCGCCGCTTTACAGGCTTCGACG
CCGCTTCGTTCTACCATCGACACCACCACGCTGGCACCCAGTTGATCGGCGCGAGATTTAATCGCCGCGA
CAATTTGCGACGGCGCGTGCAGGGCCAGACTGGAGGTGGCAACGCCAATCAGCAACGACTGTTTGCCCGC
CAGTTGTTGTGCCACGCGGTTGGGAATGTAATTCAGCTCCGCCATCGCCGCTTCCACTTTTTCCCGCGTT
TTCGCAGAAACGTGGCTGGCCTGGTTCACCACGCGGGAAACGGTCTGATAAGAGACACCGGCATACTCTG
CGACATCGTATAACGTTACTGGTTTCACATTCACCACCCTGAATTGACTCTCTTCCGGGCGCTATCATGC
CATACCGCGAAAGGTTTTGCGCCATTCGATGGTGTCCGGGATCTCGACGCTCTCCCTTATGCGACTCCTG
CATTAGGAAGCAGCCCAGTAGTAGGTTGAGGCCGTTGAGCACCGCCGCCGCAAGGAATGGTGCATGCAAG
GAGATGGCGCCCAACAGTCCCCCGGCCACGGGGCCTGCCACCATACCCACGCCGAAACAAGCGCTCATGA
GCCCGAAGTGGCGAGCCCGATCTTCCCCATCGGTGATGTCGGCGATATAGGCGCCAGCAACCGCACCTGT
GGCGCCGGTGATGCCGGCCACGATGCGTCCGGCGTAGAGGATCGA
Features (pLannotate 1.2.2; 19 found; start..end, strand, type, name):
     20..38      +  promoter       T7 promoter: promoter for bacteriophage T7 RNA polymerase
     39..63      +  protein_bind   lac operator: The lac repressor binds to the lac operator to inhibit transcription in E. coli. This inhibition can be relieved by adding lactose or isopropyl-β-D-thiogalactopyranoside (IPTG). lac repressor encoded by lacI
     78..100     +  RBS            RBS: efficient ribosome binding site from bacteriophage T7 gene 10 (Olins and Rangwala, 1989)
   1652..1669    +  CDS            thrombin site (sequence partly withheld): thrombin recognition and cleavage site
   1712..1761    +  CDS            SET1 (fragment): solubility-enhancement tag derived from T7 phage gene 10B
   1769..1816    +  terminator     T7 terminator: transcription terminator for bacteriophage T7 RNA polymerase
   1839..1943    -  CDS            TcR (fragment): tetracycline efflux protein; tet; confers resistance to tetracycline
   1991..2019    -  promoter       tet promoter: E. coli promoter for tetracycline efflux protein gene
   2132..2236    +  promoter       AmpR promoter: bla
   2237..3097    +  CDS            AmpR: β-lactamase; bla; confers resistance to ampicillin, carbenicillin, and related antibiotics
   3268..3856    +  rep_origin     ori: high-copy-number ColE1/pMB1/pBR322/pUC origin of replication
   4042..4184    -  misc_feature   bom: basis of mobility region from pBR322
   4286..4477    -  CDS            rop: Rop protein, which maintains plasmids at low copy number; rop
   4494..4874    +  CDS            YPB1_ECOLX: Protein predicted: Swiss-Prot protein existence level 4. From Escherichia coli.
   5116..5740    -  CDS            TcR (fragment): tetracycline efflux protein; tet; confers resistance to tetracycline
   5755..5776    -  protein_bind   CAP binding site: CAP binding activates transcription in the presence of cAMP. E. coli catabolite activator protein
   5789..6871    -  CDS            lacI: lac repressor; lacI; The lac repressor binds to the lac operator to inhibit transcription in E. coli. This inhibition can be relieved by adding lactose or isopropyl-β-D-thiogalactopyranoside (IPTG).
   6872..6949    -  promoter       lacI promoter: lacI
   6957..7236    -  CDS            TcR (fragment): tetracycline efflux protein; tet; confers resistance to tetracycline
