[The description below was written by a language model from this plasmid's Addgene catalogue record and pLannotate feature annotations shown in this document.]
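Description:
pETO18G is a bacterial expression plasmid built on the Novagen pET16b backbone. It carries a codon-optimized copy of leuT from Aquifex aeolicus, the gene for a bacterial homologue of neurotransmitter transporters. The full depositor sequence is 7,238 nt, and the feature table is consistent with the catalogue entry. The plasmid replicates in E. coli from a ColE1/pMB1-type origin and is selected with ampicillin through the bla (AmpR) gene and its own promoter. The catalogue lists it as high copy, but the annotation also shows the pBR322-derived rop gene and bom region, which are normally associated with reduced copy number. Several tetracycline-resistance fragments and a tet promoter are backbone remnants rather than a functional marker.

Expression follows the standard pET arrangement. A T7 promoter is followed immediately by a lac operator, then by the strong ribosome binding site from phage T7 gene 10, and the unit ends at a T7 terminator. A lacI cassette on the plasmid supplies the repressor, so transcription stays off until it is induced with IPTG or lactose in a host that provides T7 RNA polymerase. The depositor places leuT at about positions 107–1699, with a thrombin cleavage site and an 8×His tag encoded at its 3′ end. The annotated thrombin site near the end of this interval agrees with that placement. The protein can therefore be purified by metal-affinity chromatography, and the tag can be removed by protease cleavage. The short "SET1" hit just upstream of the terminator is probably residual T7 gene 10–derived vector sequence rather than a designed fusion. The associated publication concerns single-molecule dynamics of transporter gating, which suggests the plasmid is used to produce recombinant LeuT for biophysical and structural studies.
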