Addgene plasmid #27401: pETO18G
Depositing lab: Jonathan Javitch. Depositing organization: Columbia University. Publication: Single-molecule dynamics of gating in a neurotransmitter transporter homologue. Zhao Y, Terry D, Shi L, Weinstein H, Blanchard SC, Javitch JA. Nature. 2010 May 13. 465(7295):188-93. 10.1038/nature09057 PubMed 20463731.
Backbone
  Vector backbone: pET16b
  Backbone manufacturer: Novagen
  Backbone size w/o insert (bp): 5700
  Vector type: Bacterial Expression
Growth in bacteria
  Bacterial resistance: Ampicillin, 100 μg/mL
  Growth temperature: 37°C
  Growth strain: DH5alpha
  Copy number: High Copy
Gene/Insert
  Gene/Insert name: leuT
  Species: Aquifex aeolicus
  Insert size (bp): 1607
  Tag / fusion protein: HisX8 (C terminal on insert); Thrombin (C terminal on insert)
  Cloning method: Restriction Enzyme
  Sequencing primers: 5′ T7; 3′ T7-term
Terms and licenses: Academic/Nonprofit Terms; Industry Terms: Not Available to Industry
Depositor comments: Codon-optimized (see pQO18-TEV; plasmid # ) leuT of Aquifex aeolicus (position 107 – 1699); including a 8-His tag and thrombin cleavage site coding region at the 3’ end of the gene)
How to cite: pETO18G was a gift from Jonathan Javitch (Addgene plasmid # 27401 ; http://n2t.net/addgene:27401 ; RRID:Addgene_27401)
