>Addgene plasmid #27401 | pETO18G | addgene partial sequence | sequence record 33723 | 27401 with T7-term
GGGCTTTGTTAGCAGCCGGATCCTCGAGTCAATGATGGTGATGATGGTGATGATGACCGCTGCC
[704 nt withheld, positions 65-768]
N
[172 nt withheld, positions 770-941]
